Addgene plasmid #117611: pEPOR2KN0048
Purpose: Level2 MoClo construct, containing level1 plant expression cassettes for pEPOR1CB0012(pEPOR1CB0012) and sgRNA_Rpn2/Psmd1 subunit {AT2G32730}(pEPOR1CB0075)
Depositing lab: Nicola Patron. Depositing organization: Earlham Institute. Publication: Comparison of efficiency and specificity of CRISPR-associated (Cas) nucleases in plants: An expanded toolkit for precision genome engineering. Raitskin O, Schudoma C, West A, Patron NJ. PLoS One. 2019 Feb 27;14(2):e0211598. doi: 10.1371/journal.pone.0211598. eCollection 2019. PubMed 30811422.
Backbone
  Vector backbone: pICSL4723
  Vector type: Plant Expression
Growth in bacteria
  Bacterial resistance: Kanamycin, 50 μg/mL
  Growth temperature: 37°C
  Growth strain: DH5alpha
  Copy number: High Copy
Gene/Insert
  Gene/Insert name: [35S:pEPOR1CB0012(pEPOR1CB0012) ] +[AtU6-26:sgRNA]
  Species: Synthetic
  Cloning method: Restriction Enzyme; 5′ cloning site BpiI (destroyed during cloning); 3′ cloning site BpiI (destroyed during cloning)
  Sequencing primers: 5′ Unknown
Terms and licenses: Academic/Nonprofit Terms; Industry Terms: Not Available to Industry
Depositor comments: Please visit https://www.biorxiv.org/content/early/2018/09/20/422766 for BioRxiv preprint
How to cite: pEPOR2KN0048 was a gift from Nicola Patron (Addgene plasmid # 117611 ; http://n2t.net/addgene:117611 ; RRID:Addgene_117611)
