[The description below was written by a language model from this plasmid's Addgene catalogue record and pLannotate feature annotations shown in this document.]
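Description:
pEPOR2KN0048 is a Level 2 MoClo (Golden Gate) plant expression construct built in the binary backbone pICSL4723, into which two Level 1 transcription units were assembled through BpiI sites that were destroyed in the process. The backbone has the layout of an Agrobacterium T-DNA vector. Left and right border repeats from nopaline C58 T-DNA flank the payload. Outside the borders sit a high-copy ColE1/pUC-type origin for propagation in E. coli and the pVS1 oriV with its RepA replication protein and StaA stability protein, a module generally used for maintenance in Agrobacterium. Bacterial selection is by kanamycin, through an aminoglycoside phosphotransferase gene driven by a bla promoter. The annotation shows no plant selectable marker between the borders.

The first cassette uses an enhanced CaMV 35S promoter with a duplicated enhancer, followed by the TMV Ω translational leader. It drives a Streptococcus pyogenes Cas9 coding sequence followed closely by EYFP, consistent with a Cas9–fluorescent protein fusion, although the record does not explicitly describe the junction. The cassette ends in the NOS terminator. The catalogue names this unit only by its Level 1 identifier, pEPOR1CB0012.

The second cassette is described as an AtU6-26 promoter expressing a single guide RNA against the Arabidopsis Rpn2/Psmd1 subunit gene AT2G32730. The feature table picks up only the SpCas9 gRNA scaffold, leaving the U6 promoter and spacer unannotated. A short attB2-like fragment downstream is probably an incidental match.

The plasmid belongs to a toolkit built to compare the efficiency and specificity of different Cas nucleases in plants. It delivers nuclease and guide together for targeted mutagenesis, and the yellow fluorescent tag would allow nuclease expression to be monitored.
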