Features (pLannotate 1.2.2; 16 found; start..end, strand, type, name):
    127..803     +  promoter       CaMV 35S promoter (enhanced): cauliflower mosaic virus 35S promoter with a duplicated enhancer region
    828..881     +  misc_feature   TMV Ω: translational enhancer from the tobacco mosaic virus 5'-leader sequence (Gallie et al., 1988)
    890..4993    +  CDS            Cas9: Cas9 (Csn1) endonuclease from the Streptococcus pyogenes Type II CRISPR/Cas system generates RNA-guided double strand breaks in DNA
   5033..5749    +  CDS            EYFP: EYFP is a basic (constitutively fluorescent) green/yellow fluorescent protein published in 1996, derived from Aequorea victoria. It is reported to be a very rapidly-maturing weak dimer with high acid sensitivity.
   5765..6017    +  terminator     NOS terminator: nopaline synthase terminator and poly(A) signal
   6269..6344    +  misc_RNA       gRNA scaffold: guide RNA scaffold for the Streptococcus pyogenes CRISPR/Cas9 system
   6356..6377    -  protein_bind   attB2 (fragment): mutant version of attB; recombination site for the Gateway® BP reaction BP Clonase™
   6449..6473    +  misc_feature   RB T-DNA repeat: right border repeat from nopaline C58 T-DNA
   6782..7411    +  CDS            pVS1 StaA: stability protein from the Pseudomonas plasmid pVS1 (Heeb et al., 2000)
   7840..8913    +  CDS            pVS1 RepA: replication protein from the Pseudomonas plasmid pVS1 (Heeb et al., 2000)
   8979..9173    +  rep_origin     pVS1 oriV: origin of replication for the Pseudomonas plasmid pVS1 (Heeb et al., 2000)
   9235..9303    +  promoter       AmpR promoter (fragment): bla
   9381..9485    +  promoter       AmpR promoter: bla
   9486..10280   +  CDS            KanR: aminoglycoside phosphotransferase; aphA-3; confers resistance to kanamycin
  10451..11039   +  rep_origin     ori: high-copy-number ColE1/pMB1/pBR322/pUC origin of replication
  11175..11199   +  misc_feature   LB T-DNA repeat: left border repeat from nopaline C58 T-DNA
>Addgene plasmid #117611 | pEPOR2KN0048 | addgene full sequence | sequence record 228341 | Addgene NGS Result
GAACACTCTGTGCCGATGTATCACCTCTCGCAAGAATTCAAGCTTGGAGGTCAACATGGTGGAGCACGAC
ACTCTGGTCTACTCCAAAAATGTCAAAGATACAGTCTCAGAAGATCAAAGGGCTATTGAGACTTTTCAAC
AAAGGATAATTTCGGGAAACCTCCTCGGATTCCATTGCCCAGCTATCTGTCACTTCATCGAAAGGACAGT
AGAAAAGGAAGGTGGCTCCTACAAATGCCATCATTGCGATAAAGGAAAGGCTATCATTCAAGATCTCTCT
GCCGACAGTGGTCCCAAAGATGGACCCCCACCCACGAGGAGCATCGTGGAAAAAGAAGAGGTTCCAACCA
CGTCTACAAAGCAAGTGGATTGATGTGATAACATGGTGGAGCACGACACTCTGGTCTACTCCAAAAATGT
CAAAGATACAGTCTCAGAAGATCAAAGGGCTATTGAGACTTTTCAACAAAGGATAATTTCGGGAAACCTC
CTCGGATTCCATTGCCCAGCTATCTGTCACTTCATCGAAAGGACAGTAGAAAAGGAAGGTGGCTCCTACA
AATGCCATCATTGCGATAAAGGAAAGGCTATCATTCAAGATCTCTCTGCCGACAGTGGTCCCAAAGATGG
ACCCCCACCCACGAGGAGCATCGTGGAAAAAGAAGAGGTTCCAACCACGTCTACAAAGCAAGTGGATTGA
TGTGACATCTCCACTGACGTAAGGGATGACGCACAATCCCACTATCCTTCGCAAGACCCTTCCTCTATAT
AAGGAAGTTCATTTCATTTGGAGAGGACACGCTCGAGTATAAGAGCTCATTTTTACAACAATTACCAACA
ACAACAAACAACAAACAACATTACAATTACATTTACAATTATCGATACAATGGACAAGAAGTACTCCATT
GGGCTCGATATCGGCACAAACAGCGTCGGCTGGGCCGTCATTACGGACGAGTACAAGGTGCCGAGCAAAA
AATTCAAAGTTCTGGGCAATACCGATCGCCACAGCATAAAGAAGAACCTCATTGGCGCCCTCCTGTTCGA
CTCCGGGGAGACGGCCGAAGCCACGCGGCTCAAAAGAACAGCACGGCGCAGATATACCCGCAGAAAGAAT
CGGATCTGCTACCTGCAGGAGATCTTTAGTAATGAGATGGCTAAGGTGGATGACTCTTTCTTCCATAGGC
TGGAGGAGTCCTTTTTGGTGGAGGAGGATAAAAAGCACGAGCGCCACCCAATCTTTGGCAATATCGTGGA
CGAGGTGGCGTACCATGAAAAGTACCCAACCATATATCATCTGAGGAAGAAGCTTGTAGACAGTACTGAT
AAGGCTGACTTGCGGTTGATCTATCTCGCGCTGGCGCATATGATCAAATTTCGGGGACACTTCCTCATCG
AGGGGGACCTGAACCCAGACAACAGCGATGTCGACAAACTCTTTATCCAACTGGTTCAGACTTACAATCA
GCTTTTCGAAGAGAACCCGATCAACGCATCCGGAGTTGACGCCAAAGCAATCCTGAGCGCTAGGCTGTCC
AAATCCCGGCGGCTCGAAAACCTCATCGCACAGCTCCCTGGGGAGAAGAAGAACGGCCTGTTTGGTAATC
TTATCGCCCTGTCACTCGGGCTGACCCCCAACTTTAAATCTAACTTCGACCTGGCCGAAGATACTAAGCT
TCAACTGAGCAAAGACACCTACGATGATGATCTCGACAATCTGCTGGCCCAGATCGGCGACCAGTACGCA
GACCTTTTTTTGGCGGCAAAGAACCTGTCAGACGCCATTCTGCTGAGTGATATTCTGCGAGTGAACACGG
AGATCACCAAAGCTCCGCTGAGCGCTAGTATGATCAAGCTGTATGATGAGCACCACCAAGACTTGACTTT
GCTGAAGGCCCTTGTCAGACAGCAACTGCCTGAGAAGTACAAGGAAATTTTCTTCGATCAGTCTAAAAAT
GGCTACGCCGGATACATTGACGGCGGAGCAAGCCAGGAGGAATTTTACAAATTTATTAAGCCCATCTTGG
AAAAAATGGACGGCACCGAGGAGCTGCTGGTAAAGCTTAACAGAGAAGATCTGTTGCGCAAACAGCGCAC
TTTCGACAATGGAATCATCCCCCACCAGATTCACCTGGGCGAACTGCACGCTATCCTCAGGCGGCAAGAG
GATTTCTACCCCTTTTTGAAAGATAACAGGGAAAAGATTGAGAAAATCCTCACATTTCGGATACCCTACT
ATGTAGGCCCCCTCGCCCGGGGAAATTCCAGATTCGCGTGGATGACTCGCAAATCAGAAGAGACTATCAC
TCCCTGGAACTTCGAGAAGGTCGTGGATAAGGGGGCCTCTGCCCAGTCCTTCATCGAAAGGATGACTAAC
TTTGATAAAAATCTGCCTAACGAAAAGGTGCTTCCTAAACACTCTCTGCTGTACGAGTACTTCACAGTTT
ATAACGAGCTCACCAAGGTCAAATACGTCACAGAAGGGATGAGAAAGCCAGCATTCCTGTCTGGAGATCA
GAAGAAAGCTATCGTGGACCTCCTCTTCAAGACGAACCGGAAAGTTACCGTGAAACAGCTCAAAGAAGAT
TATTTCAAAAAGATTGAATGTTTCGACTCTGTTGAAATCAGCGGAGTGGAGGATCGCTTCAACGCATCCC
TGGGAACGTATCACGATCTCCTGAAAATCATTAAAGACAAGGACTTCCTGGACAATGAGGAGAACGAGGA
CATTCTTGAGGACATTGTCCTCACCCTTACGTTGTTTGAAGATAGGGAGATGATTGAAGAACGCTTGAAA
ACTTACGCTCATCTCTTCGACGACAAAGTCATGAAACAGCTCAAGAGGCGCCGATATACAGGATGGGGGC
GGCTGTCAAGAAAACTGATCAATGGGATCCGAGACAAGCAGAGTGGAAAGACAATCCTGGATTTTCTTAA
GTCCGATGGATTTGCCAACCGGAACTTCATCCAGTTGATCCATGATGACTCTCTCACCTTTAAGGAGGAC
ATCCAGAAAGCACAAGTTTCTGGCCAGGGGGACAGTCTCCACGAGCACATCGCTAATCTTGCAGGTAGCC
CAGCTATCAAAAAGGGAATACTGCAGACCGTTAAGGTCGTGGATGAACTCGTCAAAGTAATGGGAAGGCA
TAAGCCCGAGAATATCGTTATCGAGATGGCCCGAGAGAACCAAACTACCCAGAAGGGACAGAAGAACAGT
AGGGAAAGGATGAAGAGGATTGAAGAGGGTATAAAAGAACTGGGGTCCCAAATCCTTAAGGAACACCCAG
TTGAAAACACCCAGCTTCAGAATGAGAAGCTCTACCTGTACTACCTGCAGAACGGCAGGGACATGTACGT
GGATCAGGAACTGGACATCAATCGGCTCTCCGACTACGACGTGGATCATATCGTGCCCCAGTCTTTTCTC
AAAGATGATTCTATTGATAATAAAGTGTTGACAAGATCCGATAAAAATAGAGGGAAGAGTGATAACGTCC
CCTCAGAAGAAGTTGTCAAGAAAATGAAAAATTATTGGCGGCAGCTGCTGAACGCCAAACTGATCACACA
ACGGAAGTTCGATAATCTGACTAAGGCTGAACGAGGTGGCCTGTCTGAGTTGGATAAAGCCGGCTTCATC
AAAAGGCAGCTTGTTGAGACACGCCAGATCACCAAGCACGTGGCCCAAATTCTCGATTCACGCATGAACA
CCAAGTACGATGAAAATGACAAACTGATTCGAGAGGTGAAAGTTATTACTCTGAAGTCTAAGCTGGTTTC
AGATTTCAGAAAGGACTTTCAGTTTTATAAGGTGAGAGAGATCAACAATTACCACCATGCGCATGATGCC
TACCTGAATGCAGTGGTAGGCACTGCACTTATCAAAAAATATCCCAAGCTTGAATCTGAATTTGTTTACG
GAGACTATAAAGTGTACGATGTTAGGAAAATGATCGCAAAGTCTGAGCAGGAAATAGGCAAGGCCACCGC
TAAGTACTTCTTTTACAGCAATATTATGAATTTTTTCAAGACCGAGATTACACTGGCCAATGGAGAGATT
CGGAAGCGACCACTTATCGAAACAAACGGAGAAACAGGAGAAATCGTGTGGGACAAGGGTAGGGATTTCG
CGACAGTCCGGAAGGTCCTGTCCATGCCGCAGGTGAACATCGTTAAAAAGACCGAAGTACAGACCGGAGG
CTTCTCCAAGGAAAGTATCCTCCCGAAAAGGAACAGCGACAAGCTGATCGCACGCAAAAAAGATTGGGAC
CCCAAGAAATACGGCGGATTCGATTCTCCTACAGTCGCTTACAGTGTACTGGTTGTGGCCAAAGTGGAGA
AAGGGAAGTCTAAAAAACTCAAAAGCGTCAAGGAACTGCTGGGCATCACAATCATGGAGCGATCAAGCTT
CGAAAAAAACCCCATCGACTTTCTCGAGGCGAAAGGATATAAAGAGGTCAAAAAAGACCTCATCATTAAG
CTTCCCAAGTACTCTCTCTTTGAGCTTGAAAACGGCCGGAAACGAATGCTCGCTAGTGCGGGCGTACTGC
AGAAAGGTAACGAGCTGGCACTGCCCTCTAAATACGTTAATTTCTTGTATCTGGCCAGCCACTATGAAAA
GCTCAAAGGATCTCCCGAAGATAATGAGCAGAAGCAGCTGTTCGTGGAACAACACAAACACTACCTTGAT
GAGATCATCGAGCAAATAAGCGAATTCTCCAAAAGAGTGATCCTCGCCGACGCTAACCTCGATAAGGTGC
TTTCTGCTTACAATAAGCACAGGGATAAGCCCATCAGGGAGCAGGCAGAAAACATTATCCACTTGTTTAC
TCTGACCAACTTGGGCGCGCCTGCAGCCTTCAAGTACTTCGACACCACCATAGACAGAAAGCGGTACACC
TCTACAAAGGAGGTCCTGGACGCCACACTGATTCATCAGTCAATTACGGGGCTCTATGAAACAAGAATCG
ACCTCTCTCAGCTCGGTGGAGACAGCAGGGCTGACCCCAAGAAGAAGAGGAAGGTGGGTTCGATGGTGAG
CAAGGGCGAGGAGCTGTTCACCGGGGTGGTGCCCATCCTGGTCGAGCTGGACGGCGACGTAAACGGCCAC
AAGTTCAGCGTGTCCGGCGAGGGCGAGGGCGATGCCACCTACGGCAAGCTGACCCTGAAGTTCATCTGCA
CCACCGGCAAGCTGCCCGTGCCCTGGCCCACCCTCGTGACCACCTTCGGCTACGGCCTGCAGTGCTTCGC
CCGCTACCCCGACCACATGAAGCAGCACGACTTCTTCAAGTCCGCCATGCCCGAAGGCTACGTCCAGGAG
CGCACCATCTTCTTCAAGGACGACGGCAACTACAAGACCCGCGCCGAGGTGAAGTTCGAGGGCGACACCC
TGGTGAACCGCATCGAGCTGAAGGGCATCGACTTCAAGGAGGACGGCAACATCCTGGGGCACAAGCTGGA
GTACAACTACAACAGCCACAACGTCTATATCATGGCCGACAAGCAGAAGAACGGCATCAAGGTGAACTTC
AAGATCCGCCACAACATCGAGGACGGCAGCGTGCAGCTCGCCGACCACTACCAGCAGAACACCCCCATCG
GCGACGGCCCCGTGCTGCTGCCCGACAACCACTACCTGAGCTACCAGTCCGCCCTGAGCAAAGACCCCAA
CGAGAAGCGCGATCACATGGTCCTGCTGGAGTTCGTGACCGCCGCCGGGATCACTCTCGGCATGGACGAG
CTGTACAAGTGAGCTTGTCAAGCAGATCGTTCAAACATTTGGCAATAAAGTTTCTTAAGATTGAATCCTG
TTGCCGGTCTTGCGATGATTATCATATAATTTCTGTTGAATTACGTTAAGCATGTAATAATTAACATGTA
ATGCATGACGTTATTTATGAGATGGGTTTTTATGATTAGAGTCCCGCAATTATACATTTAATACGCGATA
GAAAACAAAATATAGCGCGCAAACTAGGATAAATTATCGCGCGCGGTGTCATCTATGTTACTAGATCGAC
GCTACTAGAATTCGAGCTCGGAGCATCTTCATTCTTAAGATATGAAGATAATCTTCAAAAGGCCCCTGGG
AATCTGAAAGAAGAGAAGCAGGCCCATTTATATGGGAAAGAACAATAGTATTTCTTATATAGGCCCATTT
AAGTTGAAAACAATCTTCAAAAGTCCCACATCGCTTAGATAAGAAAACGAAGCTGAGTTTATATACAGCT
AGAGTCGAAGTAGTGATTGGGAAGTATCAACAAGCCATGTTTTAGAGCTAGAAATAGCAAGTTAAAATAA
GGCTAGTCCGTTATCAACTTGAAAAAGTGGCACCGAGTCGGTGCTTTTTTTCTAGACCCAGCTTTCTTGT
ACAAAGTTGGCATTACGCTTTACGAGGATGCACATGTGACCGAGGGACACGAAGTGATCCGTTTAAACTA
TCAGTGTTTGACAGGATATATTGGCGGGTAAACCTAAGAGAAAAGAGCGTTTATTAGAATAATCGGATAT
TTAAAAGGGCGTGAAAAGGTTTATCCGTTCGTCCATTTGTATGTGCATGCCAACCACAGGGTTCCCCTCG
GGAGTCAGCCGTGCGGCTGCATGAAATCCTGGCCGGTTTGTCTGATGCCAAGCTGGCGGCCTGGCCGGCC
AGCTTGGCCGCTGAAGAAACCGAGCGCCGCCGTCTAAAAAGGTGATGTGTATTTGAGTAAAACAGCTTGC
GTCATGCGGTCGCTGCGTATATGATGCGATGAGTAAATAAACAAATACGCAAGGGGAACGCATGAAGGTT
ATCGCTGTACTTAACCAGAAAGGCGGGTCAGGCAAGACGACCATCGCAACCCATCTAGCCCGCGCCCTGC
AACTCGCCGGGGCCGATGTTCTGTTAGTCGATTCCGATCCCCAGGGCAGTGCCCGCGATTGGGCGGCCGT
GCGGGAAGATCAACCGCTAACCGTTGTCGGCATCGACCGCCCGACGATTGACCGCGACGTGAAGGCCATC
GGCCGGCGCGACTTCGTAGTGATCGACGGAGCGCCCCAGGCGGCGGACTTGGCTGTGTCCGCGATCAAGG
CAGCCGACTTCGTGCTGATTCCGGTGCAGCCAAGCCCTTACGACATATGGGCCACCGCCGACCTGGTGGA
GCTGGTTAAGCAGCGCATTGAGGTCACGGATGGAAGGCTACAAGCGGCCTTTGTCGTGTCGCGGGCGATC
AAAGGCACGCGCATCGGCGGTGAGGTTGCCGAGGCGCTGGCCGGGTACGAGCTGCCCATTCTTGAGTCCC
GTATCACGCAGCGCGTGAGCTACCCAGGCACTGCCGCCGCCGGCACAACCGTTCTTGAATCAGAACCCGA
GGGCGACGCTGCCCGCGAGGTCCAGGCGCTGGCCGCTGAAATTAAATCAAAACTCATTTGAGTTAATGAG
GTAAAGAGAAAATGAGCAAAAGCACAAACACGCTAAGTGCCGGCCGTCCGAGCGCACGCAGCAGCAAGGC
TGCAACGTTGGCCAGCCTGGCAGACACGCCAGCCATGAAGCGGGTCAACTTTCAGTTGCCGGCGGAGGAT
CACACCAAGCTGAAGATGTACGCGGTACGCCAAGGCAAGACCATTACCGAGCTGCTATCTGAATACATCG
CGCAGCTACCAGAGTAAATGAGCAAATGAATAAATGAGTAGATGAATTTTAGCGGCTAAAGGAGGCGGCA
TGGAAAATCAAGAACAACCAGGCACCGACGCCGTGGAATGCCCCATGTGTGGAGGAACGGGCGGTTGGCC
AGGCGTAAGCGGCTGGGTTGTCTGCCGGCCCTGCAATGGCACTGGAACCCCCAAGCCCGAGGAATCGGCG
TGAGCGGTCGCAAACCATCCGGCCCGGTACAAATCGGCGCGGCGCTGGGTGATGACCTGGTGGAGAAGTT
GAAGGCCGCGCAGGCCGCCCAGCGGCAACGCATCGAGGCAGAAGCACGCCCCGGTGAATCGTGGCAAGCG
GCCGCTGATCGAATCCGCAAAGAATCCCGGCAACCGCCGGCAGCCGGTGCGTCGTCGATTAGGAAGCCGC
CCAAGGGCGACGAGCAACCAGATTTTTTCGTTCCGATGCTCTATGACGTGGGCACCCGCGATAGTCGCAG
CATCATGGACGTGGCCGTTTTCCGTCTGTCGAAGCGTGACCGACGAGCTGGCGAGGTGATCCGCTACGAG
CTTCCAGACGGGCACGTAGAGGTTTCCGCAGGGCCGGCCGGCATGGCCAGTGTGTGGGATTACGACCTGG
TACTGATGGCGGTTTCCCATCTAACCGAATCCATGAACCGATACCGGGAAGGGAAGGGAGACAAGCCCGG
CCGCGTGTTCCGTCCACACGTTGCGGACGTACTCAAGTTCTGCCGGCGAGCCGATGGCGGAAAGCAGAAA
GACGACCTGGTAGAAACCTGCATTCGGTTAAACACCACGCACGTTGCCATGCAGCGTACGAAGAAGGCCA
AGAACGGCCGCCTGGTGACGGTATCCGAGGGTGAAGCCTTGATTAGCCGCTACAAGATCGTAAAGAGCGA
AACCGGGCGGCCGGAGTACATCGAGATCGAGCTAGCTGATTGGATGTACCGCGAGATTACAGAAGGCAAG
AACCCGGACGTGCTGACGGTTCACCCCGATTACTTTTTGATCGATCCCGGCATCGGCCGTTTTCTCTACC
GCCTGGCACGCCGCGCCGCAGGCAAGGCAGAAGCCAGATGGTTGTTCAAGACGATCTACGAACGCAGTGG
CAGCGCCGGAGAGTTCAAGAAGTTCTGTTTCACCGTGCGCAAGCTGATCGGGTCAAATGACCTGCCGGAG
TACGATTTGAAGGAGGAGGCGGGGCAGGCTGGCCCGATCCTAGTCATGCGCTACCGCAACCTGATCGAGG
GCGAAGCATCCGCCGGTTCCTAATGTACGGAGCAGATGCTAGGGCAAATTGCCCTAGCAGGGGAAAAAGG
TCGAAAAAGCTTCTTTCCTGTGGATAGCACGTACATTGGGAACCCAAAGCCGTACATTGGGAACCGGAAC
CCGTACATTGGGAACCCAAAGCCGTACATTGGGAACCGGTCACACATGTAAGTGACTGATATAAAAGAGA
AAAAAGGCGATTTTTCCGCCTAAAACTCTTTAAAACTTATTAAAACTCTTAAAACCCGCCTGGCCTGTGC
ATAACTGTCTGGCCAGCGCACAGCCGAACAGCTGCAAAAAGCGCCCACATCAAGGCTCCGAGTGCGCGGA
ACCCCTATTTGTTTATTTTTCTAAATACATTCAAATATGTATCCGCTCATGAGACAATAACCCGCCTGGC
CTGTGCATAACTGTCTGGCCAGCGCACAGCCGAACAGCTGCAAAAAGCGCCCACATCAAGGCTCCGAGTG
CGCGGAACCCCTATTTGTTTATTTTTCTAAATACATTCAAATATGTATCCGCTCATGAGACAATAACCCT
GATAAATGCTTCAATAATATTGAAAAAGGAAGAGTATGGCTAAAATGAGAATATCACCGGAATTGAAAAA
ACTGATCGAAAAATACCGCTGCGTAAAAGATACGGAAGGAATGTCTCCTGCTAAGGTATATAAGCTGGTG
GGAGAAAATGAAAACCTATATTTAAAAATGACGGACAGCCGGTATAAAGGGACCACCTATGATGTGGAAC
GGGAAAAGGACATGATGCTATGGCTGGAAGGAAAGCTGCCTGTTCCAAAGGTCCTGCACTTTGAACGGCA
TGATGGCTGGAGCAATCTGCTCATGAGTGAGGCCGATGGCGTCCTTTGCTCGGAAGAGTATGAAGATGAA
CAAAGCCCTGAAAAGATTATCGAGCTGTATGCGGAGTGCATCAGGCTCTTTCACTCCATCGACATATCGG
ATTGTCCCTATACGAATAGCTTAGACAGCCGCTTAGCCGAATTGGATTACTTACTGAATAACGATCTGGC
CGATGTGGATTGCGAAAACTGGGAAGAGGACACTCCATTTAAAGATCCGCGCGAGCTGTATGATTTTTTA
AAGACGGAAAAGCCCGAAGAGGAACTTGTCTTTTCCCACGGCGACCTGGGAGACAGCAACATCTTTGTGA
AAGATGGCAAAGTAAGTGGCTTTATTGATCTTGGGAGAAGCGGCAGGGCGGACAAGTGGTATGACATTGC
CTTCTGCGTCCGGTCGCTCAGGGAGGATATCGGGGAAGAACAGTATGTCGAGCTATTTTTTGACTTACTG
GGGATCAAGCCTGATTGGGAGAAAATAAAATATTATATTTTACTGGATGAATTGTTTTAGCTGTCAGACC
AAGTTTACTCATATATACTTTAGATTGATTTAAAACTTCATTTTTAATTTAAAAGGATCTAGGTGAAGAT
CCTTTTTGATAATCTCATGACCAAAATCCCTTAACGTGAGTTTTCGTTCCACTGAGCGTCAGACCCCGTA
GAAAAGATCAAAGGATCTTCTTGAGATCCTTTTTTTCTGCGCGTAATCTGCTGCTTGCAAACAAAAAAAC
CACCGCTACCAGCGGTGGTTTGTTTGCCGGATCAAGAGCTACCAACTCTTTTTCCGAAGGTAACTGGCTT
CAGCAGAGCGCAGATACCAAATACTGTTCTTCTAGTGTAGCCGTAGTTAGGCCACCACTTCAAGAACTCT
GTAGCACCGCCTACATACCTCGCTCTGCTAATCCTGTTACCAGTGGCTGCTGCCAGTGGCGATAAGTCGT
GTCTTACCGGGTTGGACTCAAGACGATAGTTACCGGATAAGGCGCAGCGGTCGGGCTGAACGGGGGGTTC
GTGCACACAGCCCAGCTTGGAGCGAACGACCTACACCGAACTGAGATACCTACAGCGTGAGCTATGAGAA
AGCGCCACGCTTCCCGAAGGGAGAAAGGCGGACAGGTATCCGGTAAGCGGCAGGGTCGGAACAGGAGAGC
GCACGAGGGAGCTTCCAGGGGGAAACGCCTGGTATCTTTATAGTCCTGTCGGGTTTCGCCACCTCTGACT
TGAGCGTCGATTTTTGTGATGCTCGTCAGGGGGGCGGAGCCTATGGAAAAACGCCAGCAACGCGGCCTTT
TTACGGTTCCTGCTCGGATCTGTTGGACCGGACAGTAGTCATGGTTGATGGGCTGCCTGTATCGAGTGGT
GATTTTGTGCCGAGCTGCCGGTCGGGGAGCTGTTGGCTGGCTGGTGGCAGGATATATTGTGGTGTAAACA
AATTGACGCTTAGACAACTTAATAACACATTGCGGACGTTTTTAATGTACTGGGGTT
